Addgene plasmid #76674: CSNK2A1 gRNA (BRDN0001145349)
Purpose: 3rd generation lentiviral gRNA plasmid targeting human CSNK2A1
Depositing lab: John Doench & David Root. Depositing organization: Broad Institute. Publication: Optimized sgRNA design to maximize activity and minimize off-target effects of CRISPR-Cas9. Doench JG, Fusi N, Sullender M, Hegde M, Vaimberg EW, Donovan KF, Smith I, Tothova Z, Wilen C, Orchard R, Virgin HW, Listgarten J, Root DE. Nat Biotechnol. 2016 Jan 18. doi: 10.1038/nbt.3437. PubMed 26780180.
Backbone
  Vector backbone: lentiGuide-Puro
  Backbone manufacturer: Zhang Lab (Addgene plasmid # 52963)
  Vector type: Mammalian Expression, Lentiviral, CRISPR
  Selectable markers: Puromycin
Growth in bacteria
  Bacterial resistance: Ampicillin, 100 μg/mL
  Growth temperature: 37°C
  Growth strain: DH5alpha
  Copy number: High Copy
Gene/Insert
  Gene/Insert name: CSNK2A1 (alt names: CSNK2A1; NM_001895.3)
  gRNA/shRNA sequence: GATTGATCATGAGCACAGAA
  Species: H. sapiens (human)
  Entrez Gene: CSNK2A1 (a.k.a. CK2A1, CKII, Cka1, Cka2, OCNDS)
  Promoter: hU6
  Cloning method: Unknown
  Sequencing primers: 5′ U6-F; 3′ pS2-R
Terms and licenses: Academic/Nonprofit Terms; Industry Terms: Not Available to Industry
Depositor comments: The gRNA was designed to target the following Genbank reference sequence(s): NM_001895.3,NM_177559.2,NM_177560.2. Note that this plasmid does NOT contain Cas9. It should be used in conjunction with lentiCas9-Blast (Addgene #52962) or otherwise with cell lines already expressing Cas9. Browse the full kinome gRNA library at http://www.addgene.org/pooled-library/broadgpp-human-kinome/ or visit http://www.broadinstitute.org/rnai/public/ for detailed protocols and information.
How to cite: CSNK2A1 gRNA (BRDN0001145349) was a gift from John Doench & David Root (Addgene plasmid # 76674 ; http://n2t.net/addgene:76674 ; RRID:Addgene_76674)
