[The description below was written by a language model from this plasmid's Addgene catalogue record and pLannotate feature annotations shown in this document.]
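Description:
CSNK2A1 gRNA (BRDN0001145349) is a third-generation lentiviral single-guide RNA plasmid built on the lentiGuide-Puro backbone, designed to direct Streptococcus pyogenes Cas9 to the human CSNK2A1 gene, which encodes the casein kinase 2 alpha catalytic subunit. The guide was designed against three CSNK2A1 reference transcripts and belongs to a human kinome gRNA collection. In bacteria the plasmid is maintained at high copy through a ColE1/pUC-type origin and selected with ampicillin via the β-lactamase gene. An f1 origin, SV40 origin and remnants of lac and phage promoter elements are also present from the parental cloning vector.

The lentiviral cassette begins with an RSV promoter fused to a truncated HIV-1 5' LTR, which makes genomic RNA production in packaging cells Tat-independent. This is followed by the Ψ packaging signal with a partial gag sequence and the Rev response element for nuclear export of the unspliced genome. Downstream, a human U6 RNA polymerase III promoter drives the 20-nucleotide CSNK2A1 spacer joined to the SpCas9 gRNA scaffold. A cPPT/CTS element, which aids nuclear import of the reverse-transcribed genome, sits after the scaffold. A separate EF-1α promoter with its intron A expresses puromycin N-acetyltransferase, allowing selection of transduced mammalian cells, and a WPRE enhances transcript expression. The ΔU3 3' LTR renders the integrated provirus self-inactivating.

The plasmid carries no Cas9, so it must be used with a separate Cas9 vector or in cells that already express the nuclease. Its typical use is CRISPR knockout of CSNK2A1 in human cells.
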