Features (pLannotate 1.2.2; 29 found; start..end, strand, type, name):
     14..80      +  CDS            small t antigen (fragment): SV40 (simian virus 40) small t antigen
    106..317     +  promoter       EF-1α core promoter: core promoter for human elongation factor EF-1α
    318..1256    +  intron         EF-1α intron A: intron upstream of the start codon of human EF-1α
   1278..1877    +  CDS            PuroR (fragment): puromycin N-acetyltransferase; pac from Streptomyces; confers resistance to puromycin
   1893..2481    +  misc_feature   WPRE: woodchuck hepatitis virus posttranscriptional regulatory element
   2532..2551    +  misc_feature   cPPT/CTS (fragment): central polypurine tract and central termination sequence of HIV-1
   2553..2786    +  LTR            3' LTR (ΔU3): self-inactivating 3' long terminal repeat (LTR) from HIV-1
   2864..2985    +  polyA_signal   SV40 poly(A) signal: SV40 polyadenylation signal
   3025..3160    +  rep_origin     SV40 ori: SV40 origin of replication
   3181..3199    -  promoter       T7 promoter: promoter for bacteriophage T7 RNA polymerase
   3207..3362    +  CDS            lacZα (fragment): LacZα fragment of β-galactosidase; lacZ fragment
   3367..3795    +  rep_origin     f1 ori (sequence partly withheld): f1 bacteriophage origin of replication; arrow indicates direction of (+) strand synthesis
   3848..3952    +  promoter       AmpR promoter: bla
   3953..4813    +  CDS            AmpR: β-lactamase; bla; confers resistance to ampicillin, carbenicillin, and related antibiotics
   4984..5572    +  rep_origin     ori: high-copy-number ColE1/pMB1/pBR322/pUC origin of replication
   5755..5847    +  CDS            lacI (fragment): lac repressor; lacI; The lac repressor binds to the lac operator to inhibit transcription in E. coli. This inhibition can be relieved by adding lactose or isopropyl-β-D-thiogalactopyranoside (IPTG).
   5860..5881    +  protein_bind   CAP binding site: CAP binding activates transcription in the presence of cAMP. E. coli catabolite activator protein
   5896..5926    +  promoter       lac promoter: promoter for the E. coli lac operon
   5934..5950    +  protein_bind   lac operator: The lac repressor binds to the lac operator to inhibit transcription in E. coli. This inhibition can be relieved by adding lactose or isopropyl-β-D-thiogalactopyranoside (IPTG). lac repressor encoded by lacI
   5995..6013    +  promoter       T3 promoter: promoter for bacteriophage T3 RNA polymerase
   6041..6267    +  promoter       RSV promoter: Rous sarcoma virus enhancer/promoter
   6268..6448    +  LTR            5' LTR (truncated): truncated 5' long terminal repeat (LTR) from HIV-1
   6495..6620    +  misc_feature   HIV-1 Ψ: packaging signal of human immunodeficiency virus type 1
   6604..6967    +  CDS            HIV-1 gag (fragment): gag protein from human immunodeficiency virus 1; gag
   7113..7346    +  misc_feature   RRE: The Rev response element (RRE) of HIV-1 allows for Rev-dependent mRNA export from the nucleus to the cytoplasm.
   7723..7749    +  CDS            Rev (fragment): human immunodeficiency virus 1 (HIV-1) Rev protein; rev; enhances nuclear export of unspliced and incompletely spliced viral mRNAs
   7753..7993    +  promoter       U6 promoter: RNA polymerase III promoter for human U6 snRNA
   8023..8098    +  misc_RNA       gRNA scaffold: guide RNA scaffold for the Streptococcus pyogenes CRISPR/Cas9 system
   8154..8271    +  misc_feature   cPPT/CTS: central polypurine tract and central termination sequence of HIV-1
>Addgene plasmid #76674 | CSNK2A1 gRNA (BRDN0001145349) | addgene full sequence | sequence record 186284 | Addgene Assembled Sequence
CCCGGGTGCAAAGATGGATAAAGTTTTAAACAGAGAGGAATCTTTGCAGCTAATGGACCTTCTAGGTCTT
GAAAGGAGTGGGAATTGGCTCCGGTGCCCGTCAGTGGGCAGAGCGCACATCGCCCACAGTCCCCGAGAAG
TTGGGGGGAGGGGTCGGCAATTGATCCGGTGCCTAGAGAAGGTGGCGCGGGGTAAACTGGGAAAGTGATG
TCGTGTACTGGCTCCGCCTTTTTCCCGAGGGTGGGGGAGAACCGTATATAAGTGCAGTAGTCGCCGTGAA
CGTTCTTTTTCGCAACGGGTTTGCCGCCAGAACACAGGTAAGTGCCGTGTGTGGTTCCCGCGGGCCTGGC
CTCTTTACGGGTTATGGCCCTTGCGTGCCTTGAATTACTTCCACCTGGCTGCAGTACGTGATTCTTGATC
CCGAGCTTCGGGTTGGAAGTGGGTGGGAGAGTTCGAGGCCTTGCGCTTAAGGAGCCCCTTCGCCTCGTGC
TTGAGTTGAGGCCTGGCCTGGGCGCTGGGGCCGCCGCGTGCGAATCTGGTGGCACCTTCGCGCCTGTCTC
GCTGCTTTCGATAAGTCTCTAGCCATTTAAAATTTTTGATGACCTGCTGCGACGCTTTTTTTCTGGCAAG
ATAGTCTTGTAAATGCGGGCCAAGATCTGCACACTGGTATTTCGGTTTTTGGGGCCGCGGGCGGCGACGG
GGCCCGTGCGTCCCAGCGCACATGTTCGGCGAGGCGGGGCCTGCGAGCGCGGCCACCGAGAATCGGACGG
GGGTAGTCTCAAGCTGGCCGGCCTGCTCTGGTGCCTGGCCTCGCGCCGCCGTGTATCGCCCCGCCCTGGG
CGGCAAGGCTGGCCCGGTCGGCACCAGTTGCGTGAGCGGAAAGATGGCCGCTTCCCGGCCCTGCTGCAGG
GAGCTCAAAATGGAGGACGCGGCGCTCGGGAGAGCGGGCGGGTGAGTCACCCACACAAAGGAAAAGGGCC
TTTCCGTCCTCAGCCGTCGCTTCATGTGACTCCACGGAGTACCGGGCGCCGTCCAGGCACCTCGATTAGT
TCTCGAGCTTTTGGAGTACGTCGTCTTTAGGTTGGGGGGAGGGGTTTTATGCGATGGAGTTTCCCCACAC
TGAGTGGGTGGAGACTGAAGTTAGGCCAGCTTGGCACTTGATGTAATTCTCCTTGGAATTTGCCCTTTTT
GAGTTTGGATCTTGGTTCATTCTCAAGCCTCAGACAGTGGTTCAAAGTTTTTTTCTTCCATTTCAGGTGT
CGTGACGTACGGCCACCATGACCGAGTACAAGCCCACGGTGCGCCTCGCCACCCGCGACGACGTCCCCAG
GGCCGTACGCACCCTCGCCGCCGCGTTCGCCGACTACCCCGCCACGCGCCACACCGTCGATCCGGACCGC
CACATCGAGCGGGTCACCGAGCTGCAAGAACTCTTCCTCACGCGCGTCGGGCTCGACATCGGCAAGGTGT
GGGTCGCGGACGACGGCGCCGCCGTGGCGGTCTGGACCACGCCGGAGAGCGTCGAAGCGGGGGCGGTGTT
CGCCGAGATCGGCCCGCGCATGGCCGAGTTGAGCGGTTCCCGGCTGGCCGCGCAGCAACAGATGGAAGGC
CTCCTGGCGCCGCACCGGCCCAAGGAGCCCGCGTGGTTCCTGGCCACCGTCGGAGTCTCGCCCGACCACC
AGGGCAAGGGTCTGGGCAGCGCCGTCGTGCTCCCCGGAGTGGAGGCGGCCGAGCGCGCCGGGGTGCCCGC
CTTCCTGGAGACCTCCGCGCCCCGCAACCTCCCCTTCTACGAGCGGCTCGGCTTCACCGTCACCGCCGAC
GTCGAGGTGCCCGAAGGACCGCGCACCTGGTGCATGACCCGCAAGCCCGGTGCCTGAACGCGTTAAGTCG
ACAATCAACCTCTGGATTACAAAATTTGTGAAAGATTGACTGGTATTCTTAACTATGTTGCTCCTTTTAC
GCTATGTGGATACGCTGCTTTAATGCCTTTGTATCATGCTATTGCTTCCCGTATGGCTTTCATTTTCTCC
TCCTTGTATAAATCCTGGTTGCTGTCTCTTTATGAGGAGTTGTGGCCCGTTGTCAGGCAACGTGGCGTGG
TGTGCACTGTGTTTGCTGACGCAACCCCCACTGGTTGGGGCATTGCCACCACCTGTCAGCTCCTTTCCGG
GACTTTCGCTTTCCCCCTCCCTATTGCCACGGCGGAACTCATCGCCGCCTGCCTTGCCCGCTGCTGGACA
GGGGCTCGGCTGTTGGGCACTGACAATTCCGTGGTGTTGTCGGGGAAATCATCGTCCTTTCCTTGGCTGC
TCGCCTGTGTTGCCACCTGGATTCTGCGCGGGACGTCCTTCTGCTACGTCCCTTCGGCCCTCAATCCAGC
GGACCTTCCTTCCCGCGGCCTGCTGCCGGCTCTGCGGCCTCTTCCGCGTCTTCGCCTTCGCCCTCAGACG
AGTCGGATCTCCCTTTGGGCCGCCTCCCCGCGTCGACTTTAAGACCAATGACTTACAAGGCAGCTGTAGA
TCTTAGCCACTTTTTAAAAGAAAAGGGGGGACTGGAAGGGCTAATTCACTCCCAACGAAGACAAGATCTG
CTTTTTGCTTGTACTGGGTCTCTCTGGTTAGACCAGATCTGAGCCTGGGAGCTCTCTGGCTAACTAGGGA
ACCCACTGCTTAAGCCTCAATAAAGCTTGCCTTGAGTGCTTCAAGTAGTGTGTGCCCGTCTGTTGTGTGA
CTCTGGTAACTAGAGATCCCTCAGACCCTTTTAGTCAGTGTGGAAAATCTCTAGCAGTACGTATAGTAGT
TCATGTCATCTTATTATTCAGTATTTATAACTTGCAAAGAAATGAATATCAGAGAGTGAGAGGAACTTGT
TTATTGCAGCTTATAATGGTTACAAATAAAGCAATAGCATCACAAATTTCACAAATAAAGCATTTTTTTC
ACTGCATTCTAGTTGTGGTTTGTCCAAACTCATCAATGTATCTTATCATGTCTGGCTCTAGCTATCCCGC
CCCTAACTCCGCCCATCCCGCCCCTAACTCCGCCCAGTTCCGCCCATTCTCCGCCCCATGGCTGACTAAT
TTTTTTTATTTATGCAGAGGCCGAGGCCGCCTCGGCCTCTGAGCTATTCCAGAAGTAGTGAGGAGGCTTT
TTTGGAGGCCTAGGGACGTACCCAATTCGCCCTATAGTGAGTCGTATTACGCGCGCTCACTGGCCGTCGT
TTTACAACGTCGTGACTGGGAAAACCCTGGCGTTACCCAACTTAATCGCCTTGCAGCACATCCCCCTTTC
GCCAGCTGGCGTAATAGCGAAGAGGCCCGCACCGATCGCCCTTCCCAACAGTTGCGCAGCCTGAATGGCG
AATGGG
[124 nt withheld, positions 3367-3490]
C
[91 nt withheld, positions 3492-3582]
A
[49 nt withheld, positions 3584-3632]
CCTTTGACGTTGGAGTCCACGTTCTTT
[37 nt withheld, positions 3660-3696]
ACCCTATCTCGGTCTATTCTTTTGATTTATAAGGGATTTTGCCGATTTCGGCCTATTGGTTAAAAAATGA
GCTGATTTAACAAAAATTTAACGCGAATTTTAACAAAATATTAACGCTTACAATTTAGGTGGCACTTTTC
GGGGAAATGTGCGCGGAACCCCTATTTGTTTATTTTTCTAAATACATTCAAATATGTATCCGCTCATGAG
ACAATAACCCTGATAAATGCTTCAATAATATTGAAAAAGGAAGAGTATGAGTATTCAACATTTCCGTGTC
GCCCTTATTCCCTTTTTTGCGGCATTTTGCCTTCCTGTTTTTGCTCACCCAGAAACGCTGGTGAAAGTAA
AAGATGCTGAAGATCAGTTGGGTGCACGAGTGGGTTACATCGAACTGGATCTCAACAGCGGTAAGATCCT
TGAGAGTTTTCGCCCCGAAGAACGTTTTCCAATGATGAGCACTTTTAAAGTTCTGCTATGTGGCGCGGTA
TTATCCCGTATTGACGCCGGGCAAGAGCAACTCGGTCGCCGCATACACTATTCTCAGAATGACTTGGTTG
AGTACTCACCAGTCACAGAAAAGCATCTTACGGATGGCATGACAGTAAGAGAATTATGCAGTGCTGCCAT
AACCATGAGTGATAACACTGCGGCCAACTTACTTCTGACAACGATCGGAGGACCGAAGGAGCTAACCGCT
TTTTTGCACAACATGGGGGATCATGTAACTCGCCTTGATCGTTGGGAACCGGAGCTGAATGAAGCCATAC
CAAACGACGAGCGTGACACCACGATGCCTGTAGCAATGGCAACAACGTTGCGCAAACTATTAACTGGCGA
ACTACTTACTCTAGCTTCCCGGCAACAATTAATAGACTGGATGGAGGCGGATAAAGTTGCAGGACCACTT
CTGCGCTCGGCCCTTCCGGCTGGCTGGTTTATTGCTGATAAATCTGGAGCCGGTGAGCGTGGGTCTCGCG
GTATCATTGCAGCACTGGGGCCAGATGGTAAGCCCTCCCGTATCGTAGTTATCTACACGACGGGGAGTCA
GGCAACTATGGATGAACGAAATAGACAGATCGCTGAGATAGGTGCCTCACTGATTAAGCATTGGTAACTG
TCAGACCAAGTTTACTCATATATACTTTAGATTGATTTAAAACTTCATTTTTAATTTAAAAGGATCTAGG
TGAAGATCCTTTTTGATAATCTCATGACCAAAATCCCTTAACGTGAGTTTTCGTTCCACTGAGCGTCAGA
CCCCGTAGAAAAGATCAAAGGATCTTCTTGAGATCCTTTTTTTCTGCGCGTAATCTGCTGCTTGCAAACA
AAAAAACCACCGCTACCAGCGGTGGTTTGTTTGCCGGATCAAGAGCTACCAACTCTTTTTCCGAAGGTAA
CTGGCTTCAGCAGAGCGCAGATACCAAATACTGTTCTTCTAGTGTAGCCGTAGTTAGGCCACCACTTCAA
GAACTCTGTAGCACCGCCTACATACCTCGCTCTGCTAATCCTGTTACCAGTGGCTGCTGCCAGTGGCGAT
AAGTCGTGTCTTACCGGGTTGGACTCAAGACGATAGTTACCGGATAAGGCGCAGCGGTCGGGCTGAACGG
GGGGTTCGTGCACACAGCCCAGCTTGGAGCGAACGACCTACACCGAACTGAGATACCTACAGCGTGAGCT
ATGAGAAAGCGCCACGCTTCCCGAAGGGAGAAAGGCGGACAGGTATCCGGTAAGCGGCAGGGTCGGAACA
GGAGAGCGCACGAGGGAGCTTCCAGGGGGAAACGCCTGGTATCTTTATAGTCCTGTCGGGTTTCGCCACC
TCTGACTTGAGCGTCGATTTTTGTGATGCTCGTCAGGGGGGCGGAGCCTATGGAAAAACGCCAGCAACGC
GGCCTTTTTACGGTTCCTGGCCTTTTGCTGGCCTTTTGCTCACATGTTCTTTCCTGCGTTATCCCCTGAT
TCTGTGGATAACCGTATTACCGCCTTTGAGTGAGCTGATACCGCTCGCCGCAGCCGAACGACCGAGCGCA
GCGAGTCAGTGAGCGAGGAAGCGGAAGAGCGCCCAATACGCAAACCGCCTCTCCCCGCGCGTTGGCCGAT
TCATTAATGCAGCTGGCACGACAGGTTTCCCGACTGGAAAGCGGGCAGTGAGCGCAACGCAATTAATGTG
AGTTAGCTCACTCATTAGGCACCCCAGGCTTTACACTTTATGCTTCCGGCTCGTATGTTGTGTGGAATTG
TGAGCGGATAACAATTTCACACAGGAAACAGCTATGACCATGATTACGCCAAGCGCGCAATTAACCCTCA
CTAAAGGGAACAAAAGCTGGAGCTGCAAGCTTAATGTAGTCTTATGCAATACTCTTGTAGTCTTGCAACA
TGGTAACGATGAGTTAGCAACATGCCTTACAAGGAGAGAAAAAGCACCGTGCATGCCGATTGGTGGAAGT
AAGGTGGTACGATCGTGCCTTATTAGGAAGGCAACAGACGGGTCTGACATGGATTGGACGAACCACTGAA
TTGCCGCATTGCAGAGATATTGTATTTAAGTGCCTAGCTCGATACATAAACGGGTCTCTCTGGTTAGACC
AGATCTGAGCCTGGGAGCTCTCTGGCTAACTAGGGAACCCACTGCTTAAGCCTCAATAAAGCTTGCCTTG
AGTGCTTCAAGTAGTGTGTGCCCGTCTGTTGTGTGACTCTGGTAACTAGAGATCCCTCAGACCCTTTTAG
TCAGTGTGGAAAATCTCTAGCAGTGGCGCCCGAACAGGGACTTGAAAGCGAAAGGGAAACCAGAGGAGCT
CTCTCGACGCAGGACTCGGCTTGCTGAAGCGCGCACGGCAAGAGGCGAGGGGCGGCGACTGGTGAGTACG
CCAAAAATTTTGACTAGCGGAGGCTAGAAGGAGAGAGATGGGTGCGAGAGCGTCAGTATTAAGCGGGGGA
GAATTAGATCGCGATGGGAAAAAATTCGGTTAAGGCCAGGGGGAAAGAAAAAATATAAATTAAAACATAT
AGTATGGGCAAGCAGGGAGCTAGAACGATTCGCAGTTAATCCTGGCCTGTTAGAAACATCAGAAGGCTGT
AGACAAATACTGGGACAGCTACAACCATCCCTTCAGACAGGATCAGAAGAACTTAGATCATTATATAATA
CAGTAGCAACCCTCTATTGTGTGCATCAAAGGATAGAGATAAAAGACACCAAGGAAGCTTTAGACAAGAT
AGAGGAAGAGCAAAACAAAAGTAAGACCACCGCACAGCAAGCGGCCGCTGATCTTCAGACCTGGAGGAGG
AGATATGAGGGACAATTGGAGAAGTGAATTATATAAATATAAAGTAGTAAAAATTGAACCATTAGGAGTA
GCACCCACCAAGGCAAAGAGAAGAGTGGTGCAGAGAGAAAAAAGAGCAGTGGGAATAGGAGCTTTGTTCC
TTGGGTTCTTGGGAGCAGCAGGAAGCACTATGGGCGCAGCGTCAATGACGCTGACGGTACAGGCCAGACA
ATTATTGTCTGGTATAGTGCAGCAGCAGAACAATTTGCTGAGGGCTATTGAGGCGCAACAGCATCTGTTG
CAACTCACAGTCTGGGGCATCAAGCAGCTCCAGGCAAGAATCCTGGCTGTGGAAAGATACCTAAAGGATC
AACAGCTCCTGGGGATTTGGGGTTGCTCTGGAAAACTCATTTGCACCACTGCTGTGCCTTGGAATGCTAG
TTGGAGTAATAAATCTCTGGAACAGATTTGGAATCACACGACCTGGATGGAGTGGGACAGAGAAATTAAC
AATTACACAAGCTTAATACACTCCTTAATTGAAGAATCGCAAAACCAGCAAGAAAAGAATGAACAAGAAT
TATTGGAATTAGATAAATGGGCAAGTTTGTGGAATTGGTTTAACATAACAAATTGGCTGTGGTATATAAA
ATTATTCATAATGATAGTAGGAGGCTTGGTAGGTTTAAGAATAGTTTTTGCTGTACTTTCTATAGTGAAT
AGAGTTAGGCAGGGATATTCACCATTATCGTTTCAGACCCACCTCCCAACCCCGAGGGGACCCAGAGAGG
GCCTATTTCCCATGATTCCTTCATATTTGCATATACGATACAAGGCTGTTAGAGAGATAATTAGAATTAA
TTTGACTGTAAACACAAAGATATTAGTACAAAATACGTGACGTAGAAAGTAATAATTTCTTGGGTAGTTT
GCAGTTTTAAAATTATGTTTTAAAATGGACTATCATATGCTTACCGTAACTTGAAAGTATTTCGATTTCT
TGGCTTTATATATCTTGTGGAAAGGACGAAACACCGGATTGATCATGAGCACAGAAGTTTTAGAGCTAGA
AATAGCAAGTTAAAATAAGGCTAGTCCGTTATCAACTTGAAAAAGTGGCACCGAGTCGGTGCTTTTTTAA
GCTTGGCGTAACTAGATCTTGAGACAAATGGCAGTATTCATCCACAATTTTAAAAGAAAAGGGGGGATTG
GGGGGTACAGTGCAGGGGAAAGAATAGTAGACATAATAGCAACAGACATACAAACTAAAGAATTACAAAA
ACAAATTACAAAAATTCAAAATTTTCGGGTTTATTACAGGGACAGCAGAGATCCACTTTGGCGCCGGCTC
GAGGGGG
