>Addgene plasmid #76674 | CSNK2A1 gRNA (BRDN0001145349) | depositor partial sequence | sequence record 144134 | Target Sequence
GATTGATCATGAGCACAGAA
