>Addgene plasmid #76674 | CSNK2A1 gRNA (BRDN0001145349) | addgene partial sequence | sequence record 186283 | hU6-F
AAGTAATAATTTCTTGGGTAGTTTGCAGTTTTAAAATTATGTTTTAAAATGGACTATCATATGCTTACCG
TAACTTGAAAGTATTTCGATTTCTTGGCTTTATATATCTTGTGGAAAGGACGAAACACCGGATTGATCAT
GAGCACAGAAGTTTTAGAGCTAGAAATAGCAAGTTAAAATAAGGCTAGTCCGTTATCAACTTGAAAAAGT
GGCACCGAGTCGGTGCTTTTTTAAGCTTGGCGTAACTAGATCTTGAGACAAATGGCAGTATTCATCCACA
ATTTTAAAAGAAAAGGGGGGATTGGGGGGTACAGTGCAGGGGAAAGAATAGTAGACATAATAGCAACAGA
CATACAAACTAAAGAATTACAAAAACAAATTACAAAAATTCAAAATTTTCGGGTTTATTACAGGGACAGC
AGAGATCCACTTTGGCGCCGGCTCGAGGGGGCCCGGGTGCAAAGATGGATAAAGTTTTAAACAGAGAGGA
ATCTTTGCAGCTAATGGACCTTCTAGGTCTTGAAAGGAGTGGGAATTGGCTCCGGTGCCCGTCAGTGGGC
AGAGCGCACA
